>Addgene plasmid #226245 | pSCrhaB2_ApyOAHID | addgene full sequence | sequence record 450055 | Addgene NGS Result
CACCACAATTCAGCAAATTGTGAACATCATCACGTTCATCTTTCCCTGGTTGCCAATGGCCCATTTTCCT
GTCAGTAACGAGAAGGTCGCGAATTCAGGCGCTTTTTAGACTGGTCGTAATGAAATTCAGCAGGATCACA
TAATGAACGGTCTACCTCCGTCGCTTCCGCGGGTCGACAGCACCGAGTCGCTTTTTGCGGAGCCGCTCGC
GTTTCTCGCACAAGCGCGCTCGCGGCATGGTGATGTCTTCGTCATGCGGGAGCATGGTCCGATTTTTTCC
CGCGCGAGCGATTGCAGCGGCGTGATAGCGGTATTCGGCGAGCATCGGCTTCGACAGATATTGACCGATA
TAGACAATTTCGCGTTGCCGATGTCCGCGGCGGCGAAAATGGCATTGCCGAAAAACCTCGTCAACCTCAA
TCGCGGCTTGCACAGCATGCGCGAGCCGGAGCATGGCCGGCACAAGCGCCTCTTGACGGGAACGATCAAT
CGCGAGTTGTTCGACGCGCACCGCTTCGAAATACGAGCGGCTTTGAACCGCTTTTGCGAAATGCTGAAAG
TGGACCGCCGGATTTCAGTGGTCAGCCGGATGCGCGAGCTGACCGTGGAGATGGCGTCTCATATCTTTCT
TGGGGCGCAGTGCCAAGAGGATGACGAACTGGCGTTTCTTTTAAGCGCCTATTTTACTTTGCGACGCGAA
GCGTCTTCGCTGAACGCGCGCGATCCCCTGCTGTACCGGGACGAACTGATCGGCGTCGGGCAGCAACTCG
ACCGCACATTGCGGGAGCGGATCAGGCGGTATCGAAAGCGTCCCGTCGACGCTCGTGCGGGGCTGCTGCA
ACGTCTGGCAACGGCCGGACCGCCGGGCTCGCCCGCGCTTTCCGAGGACGAGATAGTCGGCCATGCCAAC
GTGATGTTCGTGTCGAGCACCGAGCCCGTCGCGATGTCGCTGACGTGGCTGCTGCTCGTTCTGTCGCAGC
TGCCCGATCTGAGGCGCGCGCTTCGCGCGGAAATTGCCGATCGCGCGTCGATGCCGGCATCGACGAACGG
CGCGTCGTGGCTCGAGAACGTCGTCAACGAGACGCTCCGGCTCCTGACGCCCAACGCGCTGATGGTTCGC
GCGACGACGCGCGCGGTCTCGCTGCAAGGCGTCGCGCTTCCGGCGCGTTGCGAGATCGTCGTGTGTCCGT
TCCTCGCGCATCGCGAAGCCAAGCCGTTTCCGGACCCGCATGCATTCTCGCCGTCCCGGTGGGAGACGGC
CAGGCCGTCTCCGTACGAGTATTTTCCGTTCGGCGCCGGCGGTCATTTTTGCGCGGGGCGAAATCTCGCG
CTCTCGCTGATTCGCGAAGTACTGTCAACGCTGCTATCGCGCTTCGATTTCGTTTTGGATGGCGAACAGT
CTATCGACTGGCGCATTCATATCATGTTGATGCCGAAAGGCGACCCGGCACTCATCGCGCATCCCGTCGA
TGAGCGCGGTGACACGCCGTCGCCGAAATGGCGCGGGCCGATAACCGATCTATTCCATTTCGCGCCGGGG
CTTTCTTGACATTTACCAGGGCGCATCCTTTAATCAGAAGCGAATCGGCATGCATGCCCATCGGGATTTT
TTCCAGTCATTGATCCGCATGGTTCTTTTCACGGGTTATTCCGCGCTCACACGCTAAGCGGCGCGTCCTG
CCTACAACAAAGGAACAATCATGCATCACCATCACCATCACATGGCTACGAAACCCAAAAAAACAAAGGG
CGTTTCTGTTTCCATCGAAGGGAAGCTGCCCAAGATGACCCTGGATATGCCGGTGGACGCGAAAAAGATC
AAGGCCATCCAGAAATGCCTGGAAAACGGCAAGCTGACCATCACGATGAGCAAGGTGGATCTTGCCGGCG
GCCGCATGGGCGAGGGCTATCTCTACGACTGATGTCCGGCGGCGCTCTGGTTTTCGCCGGCGGCGTCGCG
ATCTCGCCGCCTCGATGCTCGGGCCTCGGAGGGAACGTGCCGCCGAACGCGTGCGTTTGGCGCGCGGTCG
CGCGATAACGGGCGATGAATTCCGGGCTTCGGCAGTTCGACCTTAAGGGCGCGGGAAGCCTATGAAAGCC
TTCGATCGCGATGCATCGGAGCCTCGGATCGGTCTCGCGTATGGGCCCGGGATGGCGGAATTCGCCGCAC
GGAACGCGCACCTCGTCGATTACATCGAAGTGCCGTTCGAGCAATTGCGATTCTCGCCGGCGGTCGCCGA
GCTTCAGCAAACCATTCCGTTCGTTCTGCACTGCGCCAGCTTGTCCGTCGCGGGATTCGTGCCGCCCGAC
GATTCGACGGTCGACGCAATCGAGCGCACGGCCGTGCAGACCGGCACGCCATGGATAGGCGAACATCTCG
CGTACATTTCGGCCGATCCCGTTGGCGAAGCGCTGGGCGGGACCGGTGAGCCCACCTCGTTGTCGTACAC
GTTGTGCCCTCAGTTGAGCGACGAGACGGTACGCCGCGTCGTCGACAATCTCGCCGCGCTTCGTCCGCAT
TTTCCGGTTCCACTGATCGTCGAAAACTCCCCGCAGTACTTTCCGATACCGGGCAGCACGATGGGAATGA
CGGACTTCATTCGCGCGATCACGGACCGATGCGACGTCGGTTTGCTCCTGGACCTGAGTCACTTCCTGAT
CACGGCGCACAACACGGGCGCAGAGGTGCATCGGGAACTCGCCCGGCTTCCGCTGGAGCGCGTGGTCGAA
GTTCATCTGTCCGGAATGAGCGTGCAGTCCGGCACGGCCTGGGACGACCATTCGCTGCCGGCATCGCCGA
TCCTGTTCGAACTGCTCGAGCGCCTGCTCGACGTGGCGCGGCCTCGCGCGCTGACCTTCGAATACAACTG
GTCGCCATACTTCCCGCTGTCGGTCCTGACGACGCATATCGAGCGCGCACGCCAGTTGATGGGGCTCGCA
TGAACGCAGGGAAAATACACGCCGTGATCGCCGCCGGCGCCAAGGACCCGCGGCTCATCGAGCATTGGCG
GCGGCGTCCGGACCTGCTGCGCCGCGCAGGAATCGAGCCGGATCATCTCGATTTGCGCGTATTGGAGAAT
TTCGCCGGGTTGAGCCTGAAGGTGCGTCACAACGGCCTGCGCGGGGATCTGCCGCTGAGTTTCAGGTTGT
TGAGCGTGGCCGGCCTCGAGATCGAGGTCTTCGCCGCGTATGCGTCGGACTGCGCGGAAAGCGGCCATGT
ATTCGCCGCCACGCCGCGGGAACGCGCGCGCGATCTGATGGCGTTCCTCGACAGATGGCTGGACCCCGCG
CAACGAAATCACGTTCTGCTGTGGGACATCCTTCGTCATGAATATGCGCTTTCGTGCCTGCGGCAAGAAA
GCGCCGCGCCGCTACCCGCCGCTCGCCGCATCATCCGCCATCGGGATCGCGCGACAGGCGGCTGCATTCC
GATGCTCAACGGCTCCGTCGCTCAGCACGTGATGCATTGCAATCCGGAAGACCTGGCGTCGGCGCTGCGT
CAGAAGGAGCCGCCGCTCGATGCGGTTCCCGCCGCCGACACTTACTGCTGCTATTGGCGCTCCGCCGAAA
CGGGCGAAATCCGGTTTCTGCAGGCCGATACGCTCGGCTATTTCGCGATCGAAGCGATCGACGGCCGGCG
ATCCGCCGCCGACATCTGCGATCGGCTGCTCGGCGGCCGCCGTCTGCTGCCGCAGTTCCTCCGGTCGCTC
GACCAACTGGCCGGAATCGGGATCGTGCGGTTCGAGAGGCCGCTCGGAAGCGCTGCGGCATGAAACTGCT
GCTCGTCGACAACCTCGTCATGCCGGAAGAGGGCTCGCTCGCGTACCTCGACGTGCATCCGCATCTCGGG
CTGCTCGCGCTGGCCGCGGTCGCCGAAGCCGACGGCCATCGCGTGCAGATCTACGATCCGAAACGACTGA
TCAGGGACGGCACGCTGGCTTACGATGCGACGCTTTACGAGCGGGCGAGCCAAGCGATTCTCGCGGCGCG
TCCGGACGGGGTCGGCTTCACGGCGCTCGGCTGCAGCTTTCTGTTTGCGCTCAATGTCGCGGCGCTGTTG
AAGCGGCGCGAGCCCGACCTGCCCGTCTTGCTCGGCGGGCCGCACGCGACGATGCTGCACCGGCAGATCC
TCGAGCGGTTCCCGCAGTTCGACATCATCGTCCGGTACGAGGCGGATGAAATCCTGCCCGCCGTGCTCGA
CTGCCTCCCGCACCGGACATTCGACGTGATTCCCGGCTTGAGCTGGCGCGCGACGGGCCGCGGCTCGCCG
TTGCGCTTCACCGACGGCAAGCCCAAGGTCGAGGATCTGGACCTGCTGCCGATCGCCTCGTACGACCATT
ATCCGGTTGAGGAACTGGGGCTCTCGATGCTGCGCATCGAGGCCGGCCGAGGGTGTCCGTTCGCATGCAC
ATTCTGCTCGACGGCCGGTTTCTTTCAACGCAGCTTCCGCCTCAAATCGGCCGAGCGCCTGGTTCGCGAA
CTGGATATCCTTCACCAGCGTTATCGCGTGTCGGACTTCAAGCTCGACCACGACATGTTCACCGTGAATC
GCCGCAAGGTAATGGAGTTTTGCGAGGCGGTCGCCGGGCGCGACTATCGGTGGCGCGCGTCGGCGCGGAT
CGACTGCGTCGACGAAGCATTGTTGAAGAAGATGGCCGACGCGGGCTGCGTGAATCTTTATTTCGGCGTG
GAGACGGGCTCCGAGCGCATGCAAAAGCTCTGCAAGAAGCGGCTGGATCTGCAACGGGTCGAGCCCATTC
TGGCGGCGGCGGATTCATTCGGAATCGAGACGACCGCGTCGTTCATCACCGGCTATCCCGAGGAAACCGG
GGAGGATCAGGACGACACGCTGGACATGATCGGGCGCTGCGCTCGGCGAGCGTCTTGCCTCACGCAACTG
CACATGCTCGCGCCGGAGCCCGGCACACCGCTGTTCGACGAACGCGGCGCGGAAATCGCCTACGACGGCT
GTGGCGGGCCTTACAACACGCGCCTGCTGAGTTCGTCGGACGAGCGTGCGGTGCTCGGCCATCCCGACAT
ATTCCAAACCTACTATCACTACCCCGCCGCGCTGCCGCGTGCGCGATACATCTTTGCCGTCGGGGCGGCG
GATCTGCTGCGCCGGGTCGGGCCGGTCATTTTCGCGTATGCGTTGCGGGGGTTCGGAGGGCGGCTGAGCA
CGCTGATATCGGCGTGGCGACAATTCGCCGACGAAACGTCGCCCGGCGCGCCCGCGGACGCGGCGGGGCT
CGAGGCCTTCATTGCCGCGCGGTTCGGCCGCGGCCATCACCTGCATTCTCTTTTTCGGTACGCGTTGCGG
CTCTATGCGGCCCGCGCTCCGGCGGACGTAATCGTCGAGGGGCCCTATGAGCCGGACCGGCCTTGCATGC
TGGCCGAAAACGTCGGTCTGCTGGAGGACATTCACAATTGCGACGCATTGGTCGACCGGATCAGGCGATC
GACCGAAGGCGCGCCGATGCTCGGCGACGCGGATGTCGGCGGGCTCGGAACATATATCGTTCAGGGGCAC
GGCGAGGCCGCCACGGGCTATTGGGTGGAGTCCGGCATCGCTACGCTTCTCGATCTGTTCAGGTCGCCCC
GTTCGTGCCGCGCCGTTGCGCAATGGCTGGCGGACGCCACCCGCAATGACGGCATAGACGCTTCGATCTT
CGAGCCGCTGCTGCGCAGAGGCATCCTGGTGTCGGCCGGTTAAATCCATTTCGTCCATGGTGCGTCGCAC
ACTCGAACGTTGGTCCGCGCTGGATCTCGCGGAAGGGCTTCAACTGGCGCATGCCGTCGCCGCGCTGCAG
GCGCTCGGCGTTCTGGACTAGTCTAGAGTCGACCTGCAGGCATGCAAGCTTGGCTGTTTTGGCGGATGAG
AGAAGATTTTCAGCCTGATACAGATTAAATCAGAACGCAGAAGCGGTCTGATAAAACAGAATTTGCCTGG
CGGCAGTAGCGCGGTGGTCCCACCTGACCCCATGCCGAACTCAGAAGTGAAACGCCGTAGCGCCGATGGT
AGTGTGGGGTCTCCCCATGCGAGAGTAGGGAACTGCCAGGCATCAAATAAAACGAAAGGCTCAGTCGAAA
GACTGGGCCTTTCGTTTTATCTGTTGTTTGTCGGTGAACGCTCTCCTGAGTAGGACAAATCCGCCGGGAG
CGGATTTGAACGTTGCGAAGCAACGGCCCGGAGGGTGGCGGGCAGGACGCCCGCCATAAACTGCCAGGCA
TCAAATTAAGCAGAAGGCCATCCTGACGGATGGCCTTTTTGCGTTTCTACAAACTCTTGTTATTGGTCGA
CTTAAACGCCTGGTGCTACGCCTGAATAAGTGATAATAAGCGGATGAATGGCAGAAATTCGAAAGCAAAT
TCGACCCGGTCGTCGGTTCAGGGCAGGGTCGTTAAATAGCCGCTTATGTCTATTGCTGGTTTACCGGTTT
ATTGACTACCGGAAGCAGTGTGACCGTGTGCTTCTCAAATGCCTGAGGCCAGTTTGCTCAGGCTCTCCCC
GTGGAGGTAATAATTGACGATATGATCATTTATTCTGCCTCCCAGAGCCTGATAAAAACGGTGAATCCGT
TAGCGAGGTGCCGCCGGCTTCCATTCAGGTCGAGGTGGCCCGGCTCCATGCACCGCGACGCAACGCGGGG
AGGCAGACAAGGTATAGGGCGGCGAGGCGGCTACAGCCGATAGTCTGGAACAGCGCACTTACGGGTTGCT
GCGCAACCCAAGTGCTACCGGCGCGGCAGCGTGACCCGTGTCGGCGGCTCCAACGGCTCGCCATCGTCCA
GAAAACACGGCTCATCGGGCATCGGCAGGCGCTGCTGCCCGCGCCGTTCCCATTCCTCCGTTTCGGTCAA
GGCTGGCAGGTCTGGTTCCATGCCCGGAATGCCGGGCTGGCTGGGCGGCTCCTCGCCGGGGCCGGTCGGT
AGTTGCTGCTCGCCCGGATACAGGGTCGGGATGCGGCGCAGGTCGCCATGCCCCAACAGCGATTCGTCCT
GGTCGTCGTGATCAACCACCACGGCGGCACTGAACACCGACAGGCGCAACTGGTCGCGGGGCTGGCCCCA
CGCCACGCGGTCATTGACCACGTAGGCCGACACGGTGCCGGGGCCGTTGAGCTTCACGACGGAGATCCAG
CGCTCGGCCACCAAGTCCTTGACTGCGTATTGGACCGTCCGCAAAGAACGTCCGATGAGCTTGGAAAGTG
TCTTCTGGCTGACCACCACGGCGTTCTGGTGGCCCATCTGCGCCACGAGGTGATGCAGCAGCATTGCCGC
CGTGGGTTTCCTCGCAATAAGCCCGGCCCACGCCTCATGCGCTTTGCGTTCCGTTTGCACCCAGTGACCG
GGCTTGTTCTTGGCTTGAATGCCGATTTCTCTGGACTGCGTGGCCATGCTTATCTCCATGCGGTAGGGGT
GCCGCACGGTTGCGGCACCATGCGCAATCAGCTGCAACTTTTCGGCAGCGCGACAACAATTATGCGTTGC
GTAAAAGTGGCAGTCAATTACAGATTTTCTTTAACCTACGCAATGAGCTATTGCGGGGGGTGCCGCAATG
AGCTGTTGCGTACCCCCCTTTTTTAAGTTGTTGATTTTTAAGTCTTTCGCATTTCGCCCTATATCTAGTT
CTTTGGTGCCCAAAGAAGGGCACCCCTGCGGGGTTCCCCCACGCCTTCGGCGCGGCTCCCCCTCCGGCAA
AAAGTGGCCCCTCCGGGGCTTGTTGATCGACTGCGCGGCCTTCGGCCTTGCCCAAGGTGGCGCTGCCCCC
TTGGAACCCCCGCACTCGCCGCCGTGAGGCTCGGGGGGCAGGCGGGCGGGCTTCGCCCTTCGACTGCCCC
CACTCGCATAGGCTTGGGTCGTTCCAGGCGCGTCAAGGCCAAGCCGCTGCGCGGTCGCTGCGCGAGCCTT
GACCCGCCTTCCACTTGGTGTCCAACCGGCAAGCGAAGCGCGCAGGCCGCAGGCCGGAGGCTTTTCCCCA
GAGAAAATTAAAAAAATTGATGGGGCAAGGCCGCAGGCCGCGCAGTTGGAGCCGGTGGGTATGTGGTCGA
AGGCTGGGTAGCCGGTGGGCAATCCCTGTGGTCAAGCTCGTGGGCAGGCGCAGCCTGTCCATCAGCTTGT
CCAGCAGGGTTGTCCACGGGCCGAGCGAAGCGAGCCAGCCGGTGGCCGCTCGCGGCCATCGTCCACATAT
CCACGGGCTGGCAAGGGAGCGCAGCGACCGCGCAGGGCGAAGCCCGGAGAGCAAGCCCGTAGGGCGCCGC
AGCCGCCGTAGGCGGTCACGACTTTGCGAAGCAAAGTCTAGTGAGTATACTCAAGCATTGAGTGGCCCGC
CGGAGGCACCGCCTTGCGCTGCCCCCGTCGAGCCGGTTGGACACCAAAAGGGAGGGGCAGGCATGGCGGC
ATACGCGATCATGCGATGCAAGAAGCTGGCGAAAATGGGCAACGTGGCGGCCAGTCTCAAGCACGCCTAC
CGCGAGCGCGAGACGCCCAACGCTGACGCCAGCAGGACGCCAGAGAACGAGCACTGGGCGGCCAGCAGCA
CCGATGAAGCGATGGGCCGACTGCGCGAGTTGCTGCCAGAGAAGCGGCGCAAGGACGCTGTGTTGGCGGT
CGAGTACGTCATGACGGCCAGCCCGGAATGGTGGAAGTCGGCCAGCCAAGAACAGCAGGCGGCGTTCTTC
GAGAAGGCGCACAAGTGGCTGGCGGACAAGTACGGGGCGGATCGCATCGTGACGGCCAGCATCCACCGTG
ACGAAACCAGCCCGCACATGACCGCGTTCGTGGTGCCGCTGACGCAGGACGGCAGGCTGTCGGCCAAGGA
GTTCATCGGCAACAAAGCGCAGATGACCCGCGACCAGACCACGTTTGCGGCCGCTGTGGCCGATCTAGGG
CTGCAACGGGGCATCGAGGGCAGCAAGGCACGTCACACGCGCATTCAGGCGTTCTACGAGGCCCTGGAGC
GGCCACCAGTGGGCCACGTCACCATCAGCCCGCAAGCGGTCGAGCCACGCGCCTATGCACCGCAGGGATT
GGCCGAAAAGCTGGGAATCTCAAAGCGCGTTGAGACGCCGGAAGCCGTGGCCGACCGGCTGACAAAAGCG
GTTCGGCAGGGGTATGAGCCTGCCCTACAGGCCGCCGCAGGAGCGCGTGAGATGCGCAAGAAGGCCGATC
AAGCCCAAGAGACGGCCCGAGACCTTCGGGAGCGCCTGAAGCCCGTTCTGGACGCCCTGGGGCCGTTGAA
TCGGGATATGCAGGCCAAGGCCGCCGCGATCATCAAGGCCGTGGGCGAAAAGCTGCTGACGGAACAGCGG
GAAGTCCAGCGCCAGAAACAGGCCCAGCGCCAGCAGGAACGCGGGCGCGCACATTTCCCCGAAAAGTGCC
ACCTGACGTCTAAGAAACCATTATTATCATGACATTAACCTATAAAAATAGGCGTATCACGAGGCCCTTT
CGTCTTCGAATAAATACCTGTGACGGAAGATCACTTCGCAGAATAAATAAATCCTGGTGTCCCTGTTGAT
ACCGGGAAGCCCTGGGCCAACTTTTGGCGAAAATGAGACGTTGATCGGCACGTAAGAGGTTCCAACTTTC
ACCATAATGAAATAAGATCACTACCGGGCGTATTTTTTGAGTTATCGAGATTTTCAGGAGCTAAGGAAGC
TAAAATGGAGAAAAAAATCACTGGATATACCACCGTTGATATATCCCAATGGCATCGTAAAGAACATTTT
GAGGCATTTCAGTCAGTTGCTCAATGTACCTATAACCAGACCGTTCAGCTGGATATTACGGCCTTTTTAG
CTTTTGCCATTCTCACCGGATTCAGTCGTCACTCATGGTGATTTCTCACTTGATAACCTTATTTTTGACG
AGGGGAAATTAATAGGTTGTATTGATGTTGGACGAGTCGGAATCGCAGACCGATACCAGGATCTTGCCAT
CCTATGGAACTGCCTCGGTGAGTTTTCTCCTTCATTACAGAAACGGCTTTTTCAAAAATATGGTATTGAT
AATCCTGATATGAATAAATTGCAGTTTCATTTGATGCTCGATGAGTTTTTCTAATCAGAATTGGTTAATT
GGTTGTAACACTGGCAGAGCATTACGCTGACTTGACGGGACGGCGGCTTTGTTGAATAAATCGAACTTTT
GCTGAGTTGAAGGATCAGATCACGCATCTTCCCGACAACGCAGACCGTTCCGTGGCAAAGCAAAAGTTCA
AAATCACCAACTGGTCCACCTACAACAAAGCTCTCATCAACCGTGGCTCCCTCACTTTCTGGCTGGATGA
TGGGGCGATTCAGGCCTGGTATGAGTCAGCAACACCTTCTTCACGAGGCAGACCTCAGCGCCAGAAGGCC
GCCAGAGAGGCCGAGCGCGGCCGTGAGGCTTGGACGCTAGGGCAGGGCATGAAAAAGCCCGTAGCGGGCT
GCTACGGGCGTCTGACGCGGTGGAAAGGGGGAGGGGATGTTGTTTAAATGGCTCTGCTGTAGTGAGTGGT
CTACGGGGTCTGACGCTCAGTGGAACGAAATCGATGATAAGCTGTCAAACATGAGCAGATCCTCTACGCC
GGACGCATCGTGGCCGGCATCACCGGCGCCACAGGTGCGGTTGCTGGCGCCTATATCGCCGACATCACCG
ATGGGAGATCCTAAGATATCGCTTAGGCCACACGTTCAAGTGCAGCCACAGGATAAATTTGCACTGAGCC
TGGGTGGGATTCGGACTCGACCGCATAGCCTTCAGGAGTGAGTTTTGTGCAATACCAACCGACGACTTGA
CCCTGCCAAGCGGCACCAGATTTCTTGCGTACGCGATCCCCTAAGCCAAAGGTGGCACTCAGGGGAAGCG
CAAACTGCCCTGCAACGGGAGCGTTGGCTTCATCGCTACTTTGACCCATGTCGAATCCTTCTTGTGAATC
TATTATGGCGACAAGCAAATCGAGCTCTGACTGCCTACCCCACAACAACTATCAGAAAGCACCAGCACAA
CGGCTGCCTAACTTTGTTTTAGGGCGACTGCCCTGCTGCGTAACATCGTTGCTGCTCCATAACATCAAAC
ATCGACCCACGGCGTAACGCGCTTGCTGCTTGGATGCCCGAGGCATAGACTGTACAAAAAAACAGTCATA
ACAAGCCATGAAAACCGCCACTGCGCCGTTACCACCGCTGCGTTCGGTCAAGGTTCTGGACCAGTTGCGT
GAGCGCATACGCTACTTGCATTACAGTTTACGAACCGAACAGGCTTATGTCAACTGGGTTCGTGCGAGCT
CATCGATGCATTTAATCTTTCTGCGAATTGAGATGACGCCACTGGCTGGGCGTCATCCCGGTTTCCCGGG
TAAACACCACCGAAAAATAGTTACTATCTTCAAAGCCACATTCGGTCGAAATATCACTGATTAACAGGCG
GCTATGCTGGAGAAGATATTGCGCATGACACACTCTGACCTGTCGCAGATATTGATTGATGGTCATTCCA
GTCTGCTGGCGAAATTGCTGACGCAAAACGCGCTCACTGCACGATGCCTCATCACAAAATTTATCCAGCG
CAAAGGGACTTTTCAGGCTAGCCGCCAGCCGGGTAATCAGCTTATCCAGCAACGTTTCGCTGGATGTTGG
CGGCAACGAATCACTGGTGTAACGATGGCGATTCAGCAACATCACCAACTGCCCGAACAGCAACTCAGCC
ATTTCGTTAGCAAACGGCACATGCTGACTACTTTCATGCTCAAGCTGACCGATAACCTGCCGCGCCTGCG
CCATCCCCATGCTACCTAAGCGCCAGTGTGGTTGCCCTGCGCTGGCGTTAAATCCCGGAATCGCCCCCTG
CCAGTCAAGATTCAGCTTCAGACGCTCCGGGCAATAAATAATATTCTGCAAAACCAGATCGTTAACGGAA
GCGTAGGAGTGTTTATCGTCAGCATGAATGTAAAAGAGATCGCCACGGGTAATGCGATAAGGGCGATCGT
TGAGTACATGCAGGCCATTACCGCGCCAGACAATCACCAGCTCACAAAAATCATGTGTATGTTCAGCAAA
GACATCTTGCGGATAACGGTCAGCCACAGCGACTGCCTGCTGGTCGCTGGCAAAAAAATCATCTTTGAGA
AGTTTTAACTGATGCGCCACCGTGGCTACCTCGGCCAGAGAACGAAGTTGATTATTCGCAATATGGCGTA
CAAATACGTTGAGAAGATTCGCGTTATTGCAGAAAGCCATCCCGTCCCTGGCGAATATCACGCGGTGACC
AGTTAAACTCTCGGCGAAAAAGCGTCGAAAAGTGGTTACTGTCGCTGAATCCACAGCGATAGGCGATGTC
AGTAACGCTGGCCTCGCTGTGGCGTAGCAGATGTCGGGCTTTCATCAGTCGCAGGCGGTTCAGGTATCGC
TGAGGCGTCAGTCCCGTTTGCTGCTTAAGCTGCCGATGTAGCGTACGCAGTGAAAGAGAAAATTGATCCG
CCACGGCATCCCAATTCACCTCATCGGCAAAATGGTCCTCCAGCCAGGCCAGAAGCAAGTTGAGACGTGA
TGCGCTGTTTTCCAGGTTCTCCTGCAAACTGCTTTTACGCAGCAAGAGCAGTAATTGCATAAACAAGATC
TCGCGACTGGCGGTCGAGGGTAAATCATTTTCCCCTTCCTGCTGTTCCATCTGTGCAACCAGCTGTCGCA
CCTGCTGCAATACGCTGTGGTTAACGCGCCAGTGAGACGGATACTGCCCATCCAGCTCTTGTGGCAGCAA
CTGATTCAGCCCGGCGAGAAACTGAAATCGATCCGGCGAGCGATACAGCACATTGGTCAGACACAGATTA
TCGGTATGTTCATACAGATGCCGATCATGATCGCGTACGAAACAGACCGTGCCACCGGTGATGGTATAGG
GCTGCCCATTAAACACATGAATACCCGTGCCATGTTCGACAATCACAATTTCATGAAAATCATGATGATG
TTCAGGAAAATCCGCCTGCGGGAGCCGGGGTTCTATCGCCACGGACGCGTTACCAGACGGAAAAAAATCC
ACACTATGTAATACGGTCATACTGGCCTCCTGATGTCGTCAACACGGCGAAATAGTAATCACGAGGTCAG
GTTCTTACCTTAAATTTTCGACGGAAAACCACGTAAAAAACGTCGATTTTTCAAGATACAGCGTGAATTT
TCAGGAAATGCGGTGAGCATCACAT
Features (pLannotate 1.2.2; 20 found; start..end, strand, type, name):
      1..119     +  promoter       rhaB promoter: promoter of the E. coli rhaBAD operon, conferring tight induction with L-rhamnose and repression with D-glucose in the presence of RhaR and RhaS (Giacalone et al., 2006)
   1704..1721    +  CDS            7xHis (fragment): 6xHis affinity tag
   5832..5861    +  misc_feature   MCS (fragment): pUC18/19 multiple cloning site
   5945..6060    +  ncRNA          5S rRNA: Accession: RF00001 - 5S ribosomal RNA
   6064..6150    +  terminator     rrnB T1 terminator: Escherichia coli rrnB; transcription terminator T1 from the E. coli rrnB gene
   6242..6269    +  terminator     rrnB T2 terminator: transcription terminator T2 from the E. coli rrnB gene
   6605..6674    -  CDS            TcR (fragment): tetracycline efflux protein; tet; confers resistance to tetracycline
   6735..7397    -  CDS            pBBR1 Rep: replication protein for the broad-host-range plasmid pBBR1 from Bordetella bronchiseptica
   7398..8169    -  rep_origin     pBBR1 oriV: replication origin of the broad-host-range plasmid pBBR1 from Bordetella bronchiseptica; requires the pBBR1 Rep protein for replication
   9562..9664    +  promoter       cat promoter: promoter of the E. coli cat gene encoding chloramphenicol acetyltransferase
   9665..9799    +  CDS            CmR (fragment): chloramphenicol acetyltransferase; cat; confers resistance to chloramphenicol
   9799..10064   +  CDS            KanR (fragment): aminoglycoside phosphotransferase; aph(3')-Ia; confers resistance to kanamycin
  10205..10351   +  CDS            TRA2_ECOLX (fragment): Protein predicted: Swiss-Prot protein existence level 4. Required for transposition of transposon Tn903. From Escherichia coli.
  10529..10548   -  promoter       tet promoter (fragment): E. coli promoter for tetracycline efflux protein gene
  10558..10645   +  CDS            TcR (fragment): tetracycline efflux protein; tet; confers resistance to tetracycline
  10663..10899   -  CDS            TpR: E. coli plasmid-associated dihydrofolate reductase; dhfrIIb from plasmid R388; confers resistance to trimethoprim
  10981..11047   -  ncRNA          AAC AAD leader (fragment): Accession: RF02912 - putative aminoglycoside riboswitch / attI site
  11225..11253   -  promoter       Pc promoter: intI1 (promoter lies within the coding sequence); class 1 integron promoter
  11282..12130   -  CDS            rhaR: transcriptional activator of rhaR and rhaS; E. coli rhaR; needed for rhamnose-dependent activation of the rhaB promoter
  12204..13040   -  CDS            rhaS: positive regulator of the rhaB promoter; E. coli rhaS; activated by L-rhamnose
