[The description below was written by a language model from this plasmid's Addgene catalogue record and pLannotate feature annotations shown in this document.]
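Description:
pSCrhaB2_ApyOAHID is a low-copy bacterial expression plasmid of about 13.2 kb built on the pSCrhaB2 backbone. It replicates through the pBBR1 oriV and its cognate Rep protein, a broad-host-range system from Bordetella bronchiseptica that allows maintenance in E. coli as well as other Gram-negative bacteria. Selection is by trimethoprim, conferred by an R388-type dihydrofolate reductase gene (TpR) that appears to be driven by a class 1 integron Pc promoter. The short chloramphenicol, kanamycin and tetracycline resistance fragments annotated in the backbone are truncated remnants of earlier cloning steps and are not expected to be functional markers.

Expression is controlled by the E. coli rhaB promoter, with the activator genes rhaS and rhaR carried on the same plasmid, giving tight L-rhamnose induction and glucose repression. The rrnB T1 and T2 terminators lie downstream. The roughly 5.7 kb between promoter and MCS remnant holds five Burkholderia thailandensis E264 genes: the precursor peptide ApyA with an N-terminal hexahistidine tag, the B12-dependent radical SAM enzyme ApyD, the cytochrome P450 ApyO, and ApyH and ApyI, which together form the MNIO enzyme. The annotation tool did not label these reading frames individually. Only the His tag is marked, about 1.7 kb downstream of the promoter, which fits the name's suggestion that apyO precedes apyA, although the record does not state the gene order explicitly.

The plasmid is intended for co-expression of ApyA with its tailoring enzymes, so that the modified peptide can be recovered by His-tag affinity purification. It supports the study of macrocyclic peptides bearing C-terminal beta-amino-alpha-keto acid groups. The record describes the ApyD modification as optional.
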