Addgene plasmid #226245: pSCrhaB2_ApyOAHID
Purpose: Production of ApyA peptide modified by the B12-rSAM enzyme ApyD (optional, refer to publication), the cytochrome P450 enzyme ApyO, and the MNIO enzyme ApyHI
Depositing lab: Wilfred van der Donk. Depositing organization: University of Illinois at Urbana-Champaign. Publication: Biosynthesis of Macrocyclic Peptides with C-Terminal beta-Amino-alpha-keto Acid Groups by Three Different Metalloenzymes. Nguyen DT, Zhu L, Gray DL, Woods TJ, Padhi C, Flatt KM, Mitchell DA, van der Donk WA. ACS Cent Sci. 2024 Apr 11;10(5):1022-1032. doi: 10.1021/acscentsci.4c00088. eCollection 2024 May 22. PubMed 38799663.
Backbone
  Vector backbone: pSCrhaB2
  Vector type: Bacterial Expression
Growth in bacteria
  Bacterial resistance: Trimethoprim, 50 μg/mL
  Growth temperature: 37°C
  Growth strain: DH5alpha
  Copy number: Low Copy
Gene/Insert 1
  Gene/Insert name: His6_ApyA
  Species: Burkholderia thailandensis E264
  Tag / fusion protein: Hexa-Histidine (N terminal on insert)
Gene/Insert 2
  Gene/Insert name: ApyD
  Species: Burkholderia thailandensis E264
Gene/Insert 3
  Gene/Insert name: ApyO
  Species: Burkholderia thailandensis E264
Gene/Insert 4
  Gene/Insert name: ApyH
  Species: Burkholderia thailandensis E264
Gene/Insert 5
  Gene/Insert name: ApyI
  Species: Burkholderia thailandensis E264
Terms and licenses: Academic/Nonprofit Terms; Industry Terms: Not Available to Industry
How to cite: pSCrhaB2_ApyOAHID was a gift from Wilfred van der Donk (Addgene plasmid # 226245 ; http://n2t.net/addgene:226245 ; RRID:Addgene_226245)
